>Addgene plasmid #116678 | pHAGE-SIRPB1-G290E | addgene full sequence | sequence record 237742 | Addgene NGS Result
GCTTGGTAGGTTTAAGAATAGTTTTTGCTGTACTTTCTATAGTGAATAGAGTTAGGCAGGGATATTCACC
ATTATCGTTTCAGACCCACCTCCCAACCCCGAGGGGACCCGACAGGCCCGAAGGAATAGAAGAAGAAGGT
GGAGAGAGAGACAGAGACAGATCCATTCGATTAGTGAACGGATCTCGACGGTATCGCCGAATTCACAAAT
GGCAGTATTCATCCACAATTTTAAAAGAAAAGGGGGGATTGGGGGGTACAGTGCAGGGGAAAGAATAGTA
GACATAATAGCAACAGACATACAAACTAAAGAATTACAAAAACAAATTACAAAAATTCAAAATTTTCGGG
TTTATTACAGGGACAGCAGAGATCCAGTTTGGACTAGTCGTGAGGCTCCGGTGCCCGTCAGTGGGCAGAG
CGCACATCGCCCACAGTCCCCGAGAAGTTGGGGGGAGGGGTCGGCAATTGAACCGGTGCCTAGAGAAGGT
GGCGCGGGGTAAACTGGGAAAGTGATGTCGTGTACTGGCTCCGCCTTTTTCCCGAGGGTGGGGGAGAACC
GTATATAAGTGCAGTAGTCGCCGTGAACGTTCTTTTTCGCAACGGGTTTGCCGCCAGAACACAGGTAAGT
GCCGTGTGTGGTTCCCGCGGGCCTGGCCTCTTTACGGGTTATGGCCCTTGCGTGCCTTGAATTACTTCCA
CCTGGCTGCAGTACGTGATTCTTGATCCCGAGCTTCGGGTTGGAAGTGGGTGGGAGAGTTCGAGGCCTTG
CGCTTAAGGAGCCCCTTCGCCTCGTGCTTGAGTTGAGGCCTGGCCTGGGCGCTGGGGCCGCCGCGTGCGA
ATCTGGTGGCACCTTCGCGCCTGTCTCGCTGCTTTCGATAAGTCTCTAGCCATTTAAAATTTTTGATGAC
CTGCTGCGACGCTTTTTTTCTGGCAAGATAGTCTTGTAAATGCGGGCCAAGATCTGCACACTGGTATTTC
GGTTTTTGGGGCCGCGGGCGGCGACGGGGCCCGTGCGTCCCAGCGCACATGTTCGGCGAGGCGGGGCCTG
CGAGCGCGGCCACCGAGAATCGGACGGGGGTAGTCTCAAGCTGGCCGGCCTGCTCTGGTGCCTGGCCTCG
CGCCGCCGTGTATCGCCCCGCCCTGGGCGGCAAGGCTGGCCCGGTCGGCACCAGTTGCGTGAGCGGAAAG
ATGGCCGCTTCCCGGCCCTGCTGCAGGGAGCTCAAAATGGAGGACGCGGCGCTCGGGAGAGCGGGCGGGT
GAGTCACCCACACAAAGGAAAAGGGCCTTTCCGTCCTCAGCCGTCGCTTCATGTGACTCCACGGAGTACC
GGGCGCCGTCCAGGCACCTCGATTAGTTCTCGAGCTTTTGGAGTACGTCGTCTTTAGGTTGGGGGGAGGG
GTTTTATGCGATGGAGTTTCCCCACACTGAGTGGGTGGAGACTGAAGTTAGGCCAGCTTGGCACTTGATG
TAATTCTCCTTGGAATTTGCCCTTTTTGAGTTTGGATCTTGGTTCATTCTCAAGCCTCAGACAGTGGTTC
AAAGTTTTTTTCTTCCATTTCAGGTGTCGTGAAGCGGCCCTGCAGATATCAACAAGTTTGTACAAAAAAG
CAGAAGGGCCGTCAAGGCCCACCATGCCCGTGCCAGCCTCCTGGCCCCACCTTCCTAGTCCTTTCCTGCT
GATGACGCTACTGCTGGGGAGACTCACAGGAGTGGCAGGTGAGGACGAGCTACAGGTGATTCAGCCTGAA
AAGTCCGTATCAGTTGCAGCTGGAGAGTCGGCCACTCTGCGCTGTGCTATGACGTCCCTGATCCCTGTGG
GGCCCATCATGTGGTTTAGAGGAGCTGGAGCAGGCCGGGAATTAATCTACAATCAGAAAGAAGGCCACTT
CCCACGGGTAACAACTGTTTCAGAACTCACAAAGAGAAACAACCTGGACTTTTCCATCAGCATCAGTAAC
ATCACCCCAGCAGACGCCGGCACCTACTACTGTGTGAAGTTCCGGAAAGGGAGCCCTGACGACGTGGAGT
TTAAGTCTGGAGCAGGCACTGAGCTGTCTGTGCGCGCCAAACCCTCTGCCCCCGTGGTATCGGGCCCTGC
GGTGAGGGCCACACCTGAGCACACAGTGAGCTTCACCTGCGAGTCCCATGGCTTCTCTCCCAGAGACATC
ACCCTGAAATGGTTCAAAAATGGGAATGAGCTCTCAGACTTCCAGACCAACGTGGACCCCGCAGGAGACA
GTGTGTCCTACAGCATCCACAGCACAGCCAGGGTGGTGCTGACCCGTGGGGACGTTCACTCTCAAGTCAT
CTGCGAGATAGCCCACATCACCTTGCAGGGGGACCCTCTTCGTGGGACTGCCAACTTGTCTGAGGCCATC
CGAGTTCCACCCACCTTGGAGGTTACTCAACAGCCCATGAGGGCAGAGAACCAGGCAAACGTCACCTGCC
AGGTGAGCAATTTCTACCCCCGGGGACTACAGCTGACCTGGTTGGAGAATGAAAATGTGTCCCGGACAGA
AACAGCTTCGACCCTCATAGAGAACAAGGATGGCACCTACAACTGGATGAGCTGGCTCCTGGTGAACACC
TGTGCCCACAGGGACGATGTGGTGCTCACCTGTCAGGTGGAGCATGATGGGCAGCAAGCAGTCAGCAAAA
GCTATGCCCTGGAGATCTCAGCGCACCAGAAGGAGCACGGCTCAGATATCACCCATGAAGCAGCGCTGGC
TCCTACTGCTCCACTCCTCGTAGCTCTCCTCCTGGGCCCCAAGCTGCTACTGGTGGTTGGTGTCTCTGCC
ATCTACATCTGCTGGAAACAGAAGGCCTAAGGCCTCATGGGCCCAGCTTTCTTGTACAAAGTGGTGATAT
CCAATTAACCCTCACTAAAGGGTTAGAATGTATATAGAGTTAGATCCCTATAGTGAGTCGTATTACCACC
CAACTTTTCTATACAAAGTGGTTGATATCCAGCACAGTGGCGGCCGCTCGAGTCTAGAGGGCCCGCGGTT
CGAAGGTAAGCCTATCCCTAACCCTCTCCTCGGTCTCGATTCTACGCGTACCGGTTAGTAATGAGATCCC
TCCCCCCCCCCTAACGTTACTGGCCGAAGCCGCTTGGAATAAGGCCGGTGTGCGTTTGTCTATATGTTAT
TTTCCACCATATTGCCGTCTTTTGGCAATGTGAGGGCCCGGAAACCTGGCCCTGTCTTCTTGACGAGCAT
TCCTAGGGGTCTTTCCCCTCTCGCCAAAGGAATGCAAGGTCTGTTGAATGTCGTGAAGGAAGCAGTTCCT
CTGGAAGCTTCTTGAAGACAAACAACGTCTGTAGCGACCCTTTGCAGGCAGCGGAACCCCCCACCTGGCG
ACAGGTGCCTCTGCGGCCAAAAGCCACGTGTATAAGATACACCTGCAAAGGCGGCACAACCCCAGTGCCA
CGTTGTGAGTTGGATAGTTGTGGAAAGAGTCAAATGGCTCTCCTCAAGCGTATTCAACAAGGGGCTGAAG
GATGCCCAGAAGGTACCCCATTGTATGGGATCTGATCTGGGGCCTCGGTGCACATGCTTTACATGTGTTT
AGTCGAGGTTAAAAAAACGTCTAGGCCCCCCGAACCACGGGGACGTGGTTTTCCTTTGAAAAACACGATG
ATAATATGGCCACACATATGGTGAGCAAGGGCGAGGAGCTGTTCACCGGGGTGGTGCCCATCCTGGTCGA
GCTGGACGGCGACGTAAACGGCCACAAGTTCAGCGTGTCCGGCGAGGGCGAGGGCGATGCCACCTACGGC
AAGCTGACCCTGAAGTTCATCTGCACCACCGGCAAGCTGCCCGTGCCCTGGCCCACCCTCGTGACCACCC
TGACCTACGGCGTGCAGTGCTTCAGCCGCTACCCCGACCACATGAAGCAGCACGACTTCTTCAAGTCCGC
CATGCCCGAAGGCTACGTCCAGGAGCGCACCATCTTCTTCAAGGACGACGGCAACTACAAGACCCGCGCC
GAGGTGAAGTTCGAGGGCGACACCCTGGTGAACCGCATCGAGCTGAAGGGCATCGACTTCAAGGAGGACG
GCAACATCCTGGGGCACAAGCTGGAGTACAACTACAACAGCCACAACGTCTATATCATGGCCGACAAGCA
GAAGAACGGCATCAAGGTGAACTTCAAGATCCGCCACAACATCGAGGACGGCAGCGTGCAGCTCGCCGAC
CACTACCAGCAGAACACCCCCATCGGCGACGGCCCCGTGCTGCTGCCCGACAACCACTACCTGAGCACCC
AGTCCGCCCTGAGCAAAGACCCCAACGAGAAGCGCGATCACATGGTCCTGCTGGAGTTCGTGACCGCCGC
CGGGATCACTCTCGGCATGGACGAGCTGTACAAGTAAATCGATAGATCCTAATCAACCTCTGGATTACAA
AATTTGTGAAAGATTGACTGGTATTCTTAACTATGTTGCTCCTTTTACGCTATGTGGATACGCTGCTTTA
ATGCCTTTGTATCATGCTATTGCTTCCCGTATGGCTTTCATTTTCTCCTCCTTGTATAAATCCTGGTTGC
TGTCTCTTTATGAGGAGTTGTGGCCCGTTGTCAGGCAACGTGGCGTGGTGTGCACTGTGTTTGCTGACGC
AACCCCCACTGGTTGGGGCATTGCCACCACCTGTCAGCTCCTTTCCGGGACTTTCGCTTTCCCCCTCCCT
ATTGCCACGGCGGAACTCATCGCCGCCTGCCTTGCCCGCTGCTGGACAGGGGCTCGGCTGTTGGGCACTG
ACAATTCCGTGGTGTTGTCGGGGAAATCATCGTCCTTTCCTTGGCTGCTCGCCTGTGTTGCCACCTGGAT
TCTGCGCGGGACGTCCTTCTGCTACGTCCCTTCGGCCCTCAATCCAGCGGACCTTCCTTCCCGCGGCCTG
CTGCCGGCTCTGCGGCCTCTTCCGCGTCTTCGCCTTCGCCCTCAGACGAGTCGGATCTCCCTTTGGGCCG
CCTCCCCGCCTGAGATCCTTTAAGACCAATGACTTACAAGGCAGCTGTAGATCTTAGCCACTTTTTAAAA
GAAAAGGGGGGACTGGAAGGGCTAATTCACTCCCAACGAAGACAAGATCTGCTTTTTGCTTGTACTGGGT
CTCTCTGGTTAGACCAGATCTGAGCCTGGGAGCTCTCTGGCTAACTAGGGAACCCACTGCTTAAGCCTCA
ATAAAGCTTGCCTTGAGTGCTTCAAGTAGTGTGTGCCCGTCTGTTGTGTGACTCTGGTAACTAGAGATCC
CTCAGACCCTTTTAGTCAGTGTGGAAAATCTCTAGCAGTAGTAGTTCATGTCATCTTATTATTCAGTATT
TATAACTTGCAAAGAAATGAATATCAGAGAGTGAGAGGCCCGGGTTAATTAAGGAAAGGGCTAGATCATT
CTTGAAGACGAAAGGGCCTCGTGATACGCCTATTTTTATAGGTTAATGTCATGATAATAATGGTTTCTTA
GACGTCAGGTGGCACTTTTCGGGGAAATGTGCGCGGAACCCCTATTTGTTTATTTTTCTAAATACATTCA
AATATGTATCCGCTCATGAGACAATAACCCTGATAAATGCTTCAATAATATTGAAAAAGGAAGAGTATGA
GTATTCAACATTTCCGTGTCGCCCTTATTCCCTTTTTTGCGGCATTTTGCCTTCCTGTTTTTGCTCACCC
AGAAACGCTGGTGAAAGTAAAAGATGCTGAAGATCAGTTGGGTGCACGAGTGGGTTACATCGAACTGGAT
CTCAACAGCGGTAAGATCCTTGAGAGTTTTCGCCCCGAAGAACGTTTTCCAATGATGAGCACTTTTAAAG
TTCTGCTATGTGGCGCGGTATTATCCCGTGTTGACGCCGGGCAAGAGCAACTCGGTCGCCGCATACACTA
TTCTCAGAATGACTTGGTTGAGTACTCACCAGTCACAGAAAAGCATCTTACGGATGGCATGACAGTAAGA
GAATTATGCAGTGCTGCCATAACCATGAGTGATAACACTGCGGCCAACTTACTTCTGACAACGATCGGAG
GACCGAAGGAGCTAACCGCTTTTTTGCACAACATGGGGGATCATGTAACTCGCCTTGATCGTTGGGAACC
GGAGCTGAATGAAGCCATACCAAACGACGAGCGTGACACCACGATGCCTGTAGCAATGGCAACAACGTTG
CGCAAACTATTAACTGGCGAACTACTTACTCTAGCTTCCCGGCAACAATTAATAGACTGGATGGAGGCGG
ATAAAGTTGCAGGACCACTTCTGCGCTCGGCCCTTCCGGCTGGCTGGTTTATTGCTGATAAATCTGGAGC
CGGTGAGCGTGGGTCTCGCGGTATCATTGCAGCACTGGGGCCAGATGGTAAGCCCTCCCGTATCGTAGTT
ATCTACACGACGGGGAGTCAGGCAACTATGGATGAACGAAATAGACAGATCGCTGAGATAGGTGCCTCAC
TGATTAAGCATTGGTAACTGTCAGACCAAGTTTACTCATATATACTTTAGATTGATTTAAAACTTCATTT
TTAATTTAAAAGGATCTAGGTGAAGATCCTTTTTGATAATCTCATGACCAAAATCCCTTAACGTGAGTTT
TCGTTCCACTGAGCGTCAGACCCCGTAGAAAAGATCAAAGGATCTTCTTGAGATCCTTTTTTTCTGCGCG
TAATCTGCTGCTTGCAAACAAAAAAACCACCGCTACCAGCGGTGGTTTGTTTGCCGGATCAAGAGCTACC
AACTCTTTTTCCGAAGGTAACTGGCTTCAGCAGAGCGCAGATACCAAATACTGTTCTTCTAGTGTAGCCG
TAGTTAGGCCACCACTTCAAGAACTCTGTAGCACCGCCTACATACCTCGCTCTGCTAATCCTGTTACCAG
TGGCTGCTGCCAGTGGCGATAAGTCGTGTCTTACCGGGTTGGACTCAAGACGATAGTTACCGGATAAGGC
GCAGCGGTCGGGCTGAACGGGGGGTTCGTGCACACAGCCCAGCTTGGAGCGAACGACCTACACCGAACTG
AGATACCTACAGCGTGAGCTATGAGAAAGCGCCACGCTTCCCGAAGGGAGAAAGGCGGACAGGTATCCGG
TAAGCGGCAGGGTCGGAACAGGAGAGCGCACGAGGGAGCTTCCAGGGGGAAACGCCTGGTATCTTTATAG
TCCTGTCGGGTTTCGCCACCTCTGACTTGAGCGTCGATTTTTGTGATGCTCGTCAGGGGGGCGGAGCCTA
TGGAAAAACGCCAGCAACGCGGCCTTTTTACGGTTCCTGGCCTTTTGCTGGCCTTTTGCTCACATGTTCT
TTCCTGCGTTATCCCCTGATTCTGTGGATAACCGTATTACCGCCTTTGAGTGAGCTGATACCGCTCGCCG
CAGCCGAACGACCGAGCGCAGCGAGTCAGTGAGCGAGGAAGCGGAAGAGCGCCCAATACGCAAACCGCCT
CTCCCCGCGCGTTGGCCGATTCATTAATGCAGCAAGCTCATGGCTGACTAATTTTTTTTATTTATGCAGA
GGCCGAGGCCGCCTCGGCCTCTGAGCTATTCCAGAAGTAGTGAGGAGGCTTTTTTGGAGGCCTAGGCTTT
TGCAAAAAGCTCCCCGTGGCACGACAGGTTTCCCGACTGGAAAGCGGGCAGTGAGCGCAACGCAATTAAT
GTGAGTTAGCTCACTCATTAGGCACCCCAGGCTTTACACTTTATGCTTCCGGCTCGTATGTTGTGTGGAA
TTGTGAGCGGATAACAATTTCACACAGGAAACAGCTATGACATGATTACGAATTTCACAAATAAAGCATT
TTTTTCACTGCATTCTAGTTGTGGTTTGTCCAAACTCATCAATGTATCTTATCATGTCTGGATCAACTGG
ATAACTCAAGCTAACCAAAATCATCCCAAACTTCCCACCCCATACCCTATTACCACTGCCAATTACCTGT
GGTTTCATTTACTCTAAACCTGTGATTCCTCTGAATTATTTTCATTTTAAAGAAATTGTATTTGTTAAAT
ATGTACTACAAACTTAGTAGTTGGAAGGGCTAATTCACTCCCAAAGAAGACAAGATATCCTTGATCTGTG
GATCTACCACACACAAGGCTACTTCCCTGATTAGCAGAACTACACACCAGGGCCAGGGGTCAGATATCCA
CTGACCTTTGGATGGTGCTACAAGCTAGTACCAGTTGAGCCAGATAAGGTAGAAGAGGCCAATAAAGGAG
AGAACACCAGCTTGTTACACCCTGTGAGCCTGCATGGGATGGATGACCCGGAGAGAGAAGTGTTAGAGTG
GAGGTTTGACAGCCGCCTAGCATTTCATCACGTGGCCCGAGAGCTGCATCCGGAGTACTTCAAGAACTGC
TGATATCGAGCTTGCTACAAGGGACTTTCCGCTGGGGACTTTCCAGGGAGGCGTGGCCTGGGCGGGACTG
GGGAGTGGCGAGCCCTCAGATCCTGCATATAAGCAGCTGCTTTTTGCCTGTACTGGGTCTCTCTGGTTAG
ACCAGATCTGAGCCTGGGAGCTCTCTGGCTAACTAGGGAACCCACTGCTTAAGCCTCAATAAAGCTTGCC
TTGAGTGCTTCAAGTAGTGTGTGCCCGTCTGTTGTGTGACTCTGGTAACTAGAGATCCCTCAGACCCTTT
TAGTCAGTGTGGAAAATCTCTAGCAGTGGCGCCCGAACAGGGACTTGAAAGCGAAAGGGAAACCAGAGGA
GCTCTCTCGACGCAGGACTCGGCTTGCTGAAGCGCGCACGGCAAGAGGCGAGGGGCGGCGACTGGTGAGT
ACGCCAAAAATTTTGACTAGCGGAGGCTAGAAGGAGAGAGATGGGTGCGAGAGCGTCAGTATTAAGCGGG
GGAGAATTAGATCGCGATGGGAAAAAATTCGGTTAAGGCCAGGGGGAAAGAAAAAATATAAATTAAAACA
TATAGTATGGGCAAGCAGGGAGCTAGAACGATTCGCAGTTAATCCTGGCCTGTTAGAAACATCAGAAGGC
TGTAGACAAATACTGGGACAGCTACAACCATCCCTTCAGACAGGATCAGAAGAACTTAGATCATTATATA
ATACAGTAGCAACCCTCTATTGTGTGCATCAAAGGATAGAGATAAAAGACACCAAGGAAGCTTTAGACAA
GATAGAGGAAGAGCAAAACAAAAGTAAGACCACCGCACAGCAAGCGGCCGGCCGCTGATCTTCAGACCTG
GAGGAGGAGATATGAGGGACAATTGGAGAAGTGAATTATATAAATATAAAGTAGTAAAAATTGAACCATT
AGGAGTAGCACCCACCAAGGCAAAGAGAAGAGTGGTGCAGAGAGAAAAAAGAGCAGTGGGAATAGGAGCT
TTGTTCCTTGGGTTCTTGGGAGCAGCAGGAAGCACTATGGGCGCAGCGTCAATGACGCTGACGGTACAGG
CCAGACAATTATTGTCTGGTATAGTGCAGCAGCAGAACAATTTGCTGAGGGCTATTGAGGCGCAACAGCA
TCTGTTGCAACTCACAGTCTGGGGCATCAAGCAGCTCCAGGCAAGAATCCTGGCTGTGGAAAGATACCTA
AAGGATCAACAGCTCCTGGGGATTTGGGGTTGCTCTGGAAAACTCATTTGCACCACTGCTGTGCCTTGGA
ATGCTAGTTGGAGTAATAAATCTCTGGAACAGATTTGGAATCACACGACCTGGATGGAGTGGGACAGAGA
AATTAACAATTACACAAGCTTAATACACTCCTTAATTGAAGAATCGCAAAACCAGCAAGAAAAGAATGAA
CAAGAATTATTGGAATTAGATAAATGGGCAAGTTTGTGGAATTGGTTTAACATAACAAATTGGCTGTGGT
ATATAAAATTATTCATAATGATAGTAGGAG
Features (pLannotate 1.2.2; 30 found; start..end, strand, type, name):
     84..184     +  CDS            Rev (fragment): human immunodeficiency virus 1 (HIV-1) Rev protein; rev; enhances nuclear export of unspliced and incompletely spliced viral mRNAs
    229..346     +  misc_feature   cPPT/CTS: central polypurine tract and central termination sequence of HIV-1
    394..1572    +  promoter       EF-1α promoter: strong constitutive promoter for human elongation factor EF-1α
   1593..1613    +  protein_bind   attB1: mutant version of attB; core recombination site for the Gateway® BP reaction BP Clonase™
   1634..2827    +  CDS            SIRPB1: SIRB1_HUMAN - Experimental evidence at protein level: Swiss-Prot protein existence level 1. Immunoglobulin-like cell surface receptor involved in the negative regulation of receptor tyrosine kinase-coupled signaling processes. Participates also in the recruitment of tyrosine kinase SYK. Triggers activation of myeloid cells when associated with TYROBP (PubMed:10604985). From Homo sapiens (Human).
   2844..2864    -  protein_bind   attB2: mutant version of attB; core recombination site for the Gateway® BP reaction BP Clonase™
   2873..2891    +  promoter       T3 promoter: promoter for bacteriophage T3 RNA polymerase
   2917..2935    -  promoter       T7 promoter: promoter for bacteriophage T7 RNA polymerase
   2941..2959    -  protein_bind   attB4 (fragment): mutant version of attB; core recombination site for the Gateway® BP reaction BP Clonase™
   3015..3056    +  CDS            V5 tag: epitope tag from simian virus 5
   3182..3644    +  misc_feature   IRES: internal ribosome entry site (IRES) of the encephalomyocarditis virus (EMCV)
   3658..4377    +  CDS            EGFP: the original enhanced GFP (Yang et al., 1996) mammalian codon-optimized
   4391..4979    +  misc_feature   WPRE: woodchuck hepatitis virus posttranscriptional regulatory element
   4987..5052    +  CDS            nef (fragment): NEF_HV1Z2 - Experimental evidence at protein level: Swiss-Prot protein existence level 1. Extracellular Nef protein targets CD4(+) T-lymphocytes for apoptosis by interacting with CXCR4 surface receptors. From Human immunodeficiency virus type 1 group M subtype D (isolate Z2/CDC-Z34) (HIV-1).
   5054..5287    +  LTR            3' LTR (ΔU3): self-inactivating 3' long terminal repeat (LTR) from HIV-1
   5492..5596    +  promoter       AmpR promoter: bla
   5597..6457    +  CDS            AmpR: β-lactamase; bla; confers resistance to ampicillin, carbenicillin, and related antibiotics
   6628..7216    +  rep_origin     ori: high-copy-number ColE1/pMB1/pBR322/pUC origin of replication
   7399..7453    +  CDS            lacI (fragment): lac repressor; lacI; The lac repressor binds to the lac operator to inhibit transcription in E. coli. This inhibition can be relieved by adding lactose or isopropyl-β-D-thiogalactopyranoside (IPTG).
   7459..7552    +  rep_origin     SV40 ori (fragment): SV40 origin of replication
   7577..7614    +  CDS            lacI (fragment): lac repressor; lacI; The lac repressor binds to the lac operator to inhibit transcription in E. coli. This inhibition can be relieved by adding lactose or isopropyl-β-D-thiogalactopyranoside (IPTG).
   7627..7648    +  protein_bind   CAP binding site: CAP binding activates transcription in the presence of cAMP. E. coli catabolite activator protein
   7663..7693    +  promoter       lac promoter: promoter for the E. coli lac operon
   7701..7717    +  protein_bind   lac operator: The lac repressor binds to the lac operator to inhibit transcription in E. coli. This inhibition can be relieved by adding lactose or isopropyl-β-D-thiogalactopyranoside (IPTG). lac repressor encoded by lacI
   7751..7834    +  polyA_signal   SV40 poly(A) signal (fragment): SV40 polyadenylation signal
   8001..8330    +  CDS            nef (fragment): NEF_HV1BR - Experimental evidence at protein level: Swiss-Prot protein existence level 1. Extracellular Nef protein targets CD4(+) T-lymphocytes for apoptosis by interacting with CXCR4 surface receptors (PubMed:14990729). From Human immunodeficiency virus type 1 group M subtype B (isolate BRU/LAI) (HIV-1).
   8378..8635    +  LTR            5' LTR (truncated): truncated 5' long terminal repeat (LTR) from HIV-1
   8682..8807    +  misc_feature   HIV-1 Ψ: packaging signal of human immunodeficiency virus type 1
   8791..9129    +  CDS            HIV-1 gag (fragment): gag protein from human immunodeficiency virus 1; gag
   9304..9537    +  misc_feature   RRE: The Rev response element (RRE) of HIV-1 allows for Rev-dependent mRNA export from the nucleus to the cytoplasm.
