[The description below was written by a language model from this plasmid's Addgene catalogue record and pLannotate feature annotations shown in this document.]
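Description:
pHAGE-SIRPB1-G290E is a lentiviral expression plasmid built on the pHAGE backbone, carrying human SIRPB1 with the G290E point mutation. It is propagated in E. coli through a high-copy ColE1/pUC-type origin and selected with ampicillin via the bla (AmpR) gene. The roughly 9.8 kb sequence contains the HIV-1-derived elements needed to produce a packageable transfer genome: a truncated 5' LTR, the Ψ packaging signal with an adjoining gag fragment, the Rev response element for Rev-dependent nuclear export, the cPPT/CTS, and a self-inactivating ΔU3 3' LTR that disables LTR promoter activity after integration. Short annotated fragments of nef, rev, lacI and SV40 sequences appear to be backbone remnants rather than functional units.

The payload is driven by the constitutive human EF-1α promoter. The SIRPB1 open reading frame, encoding an immunoglobulin-like myeloid cell surface receptor that signals through TYROBP and SYK, sits between attB1 and attB2 sites, consistent with the recorded Gateway cloning. A V5 epitope tag sequence lies further downstream, past T3/T7 promoter sequences and an attB4 fragment; the record does not show whether it is fused in frame to the insert. An EMCV IRES followed by EGFP lets transduced cells be identified by fluorescence from the same transcript, and a WPRE enhances expression. No mammalian drug-selection marker is annotated. The construct belongs to a collection made for systematic functional annotation of somatic cancer mutations, and is suited to stable expression of this variant in mammalian cells to assess its effects.
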