Addgene plasmid #116678: pHAGE-SIRPB1-G290E
Purpose: Lentiviral expression of SIRPB1 G290E
Depositing lab: Gordon Mills & Kenneth Scott. Depositing organization: Baylor College of Medicine. Publication: Systematic Functional Annotation of Somatic Mutations in Cancer. Ng PK, Li J, Jeong KJ, Shao S, Chen H, Tsang YH, Sengupta S, Wang Z, Bhavana VH, Tran R, Soewito S, Minussi DC, Moreno D, Kong K, Dogruluk T, Lu H, Gao J, Tokheim C, Zhou DC, Johnson AM, Zeng J, Ip CKM, Ju Z, Wester M, Yu S, Li Y, Vellano CP, Schultz N, Karchin R, Ding L, Lu Y, Cheung LWT, Chen K, Shaw KR, Meric-Bernstam F, Scott KL, Yi S, Sahni N, Liang H, Mills GB. Cancer Cell. 2018 Mar 12;33(3):450-462.e10. doi: 10.1016/j.ccell.2018.01.021. PubMed 29533785.
Backbone
  Vector backbone: pHAGE
  Vector type: Lentiviral
Growth in bacteria
  Bacterial resistance: Ampicillin, 100 μg/mL
  Growth temperature: 37°C
  Growth strain: Stbl3
  Copy number: High Copy
Gene/Insert
  Gene/Insert name: SIRPB1
  Species: H. sapiens (human)
  Mutation: G290E
  Entrez Gene: SIRPB1 (a.k.a. CD172b, FLJ26614, SIRP-BETA-1, DKFZp686A05192)
  Cloning method: Gateway Cloning
Terms and licenses: Academic/Nonprofit Terms; Industry Terms: Not Available to Industry
How to cite: pHAGE-SIRPB1-G290E was a gift from Gordon Mills & Kenneth Scott (Addgene plasmid # 116678 ; http://n2t.net/addgene:116678 ; RRID:Addgene_116678)
