>Addgene plasmid #116678 | pHAGE-SIRPB1-G290E | depositor partial sequence | sequence record 219553 | insert
ATGCCCGTGCCAGCCTCCTGGCCCCACCTTCCTAGTCCTTTCCTGCTGATGACGCTACTGCTGGGGAGAC
TCACAGGAGTGGCAGGTGAGGACGAGCTACAGGTGATTCAGCCTGAAAAGTCCGTATCAGTTGCAGCTGG
AGAGTCGGCCACTCTGCGCTGTGCTATGACGTCCCTGATCCCTGTGGGGCCCATCATGTGGTTTAGAGGA
GCTGGAGCAGGCCGGGAATTAATCTACAATCAGAAAGAAGGCCACTTCCCACGGGTAACAACTGTTTCAG
AACTCACAAAGAGAAACAACCTGGACTTTTCCATCAGCATCAGTAACATCACCCCAGCAGACGCCGGCAC
CTACTACTGTGTGAAGTTCCGGAAAGGGAGCCCTGACGACGTGGAGTTTAAGTCTGGAGCAGGCACTGAG
CTGTCTGTGCGCGCCAAACCCTCTGCCCCCGTGGTATCGGGCCCTGCGGTGAGGGCCACACCTGAGCACA
CAGTGAGCTTCACCTGCGAGTCCCATGGCTTCTCTCCCAGAGACATCACCCTGAAATGGTTCAAAAATGG
GAATGAGCTCTCAGACTTCCAGACCAACGTGGACCCCGCAGGAGACAGTGTGTCCTACAGCATCCACAGC
ACAGCCAGGGTGGTGCTGACCCGTGGGGACGTTCACTCTCAAGTCATCTGCGAGATAGCCCACATCACCT
TGCAGGGGGACCCTCTTCGTGGGACTGCCAACTTGTCTGAGGCCATCCGAGTTCCACCCACCTTGGAGGT
TACTCAACAGCCCATGAGGGCAGAGAACCAGGCAAACGTCACCTGCCAGGTGAGCAATTTCTACCCCCGG
GGACTACAGCTGACCTGGTTGGAGAATGAAAATGTGTCCCGGACAGAAACAGCTTCGACCCTCATAGAGA
ACAAGGATGGCACCTACAACTGGATGAGCTGGCTCCTGGTGAACACCTGTGCCCACAGGGACGATGTGGT
GCTCACCTGTCAGGTGGAGCATGATGGGCAGCAAGCAGTCAGCAAAAGCTATGCCCTGGAGATCTCAGCG
CACCAGAAGGAGCACGGCTCAGATATCACCCATGAAGCAGCGCTGGCTCCTACTGCTCCACTCCTCGTAG
CTCTCCTCCTGGGCCCCAAGCTGCTACTGGTGGTTGGTGTCTCTGCCATCTACATCTGCTGGAAACAGAA
GGCCTAA
